>Addgene plasmid #112756 | pLVX Flag RagC WT | addgene full sequence | sequence record 225064 | Addgene NGS Result
TGGAAGGGCTAATTCACTCCCAAAGAAGACAAGATATCCTTGATCTGTGGATCTACCACACACAAGGCTA
CTTCCCTGATTAGCAGAACTACACACCAGGGCCAGGGGTCAGATATCCACTGACCTTTGGATGGTGCTAC
AAGCTAGTACCAGTTGAGCCAGATAAGGTAGAAGAGGCCAATAAAGGAGAGAACACCAGCTTGTTACACC
CTGTGAGCCTGCATGGGATGGATGACCCGGAGAGAGAAGTGTTAGAGTGGAGGTTTGACAGCCGCCTAGC
ATTTCATCACGTGGCCCGAGAGCTGCATCCGGAGTACTTCAAGAACTGCTGATATCGAGCTTGCTACAAG
GGACTTTCCGCTGGGGACTTTCCAGGGAGGCGTGGCCTGGGCGGGACTGGGGAGTGGCGAGCCCTCAGAT
CCTGCATATAAGCAGCTGCTTTTTGCCTGTACTGGGTCTCTCTGGTTAGACCAGATCTGAGCCTGGGAGC
TCTCTGGCTAACTAGGGAACCCACTGCTTAAGCCTCAATAAAGCTTGCCTTGAGTGCTTCAAGTAGTGTG
TGCCCGTCTGTTGTGTGACTCTGGTAACTAGAGATCCCTCAGACCCTTTTAGTCAGTGTGGAAAATCTCT
AGCAGTGGCGCCCGAACAGGGACTTGAAAGCGAAAGGGAAACCAGAGGAGCTCTCTCGACGCAGGACTCG
GCTTGCTGAAGCGCGCACGGCAAGAGGCGAGGGGCGGCGACTGGTGAGTACGCCAAAAATTTTGACTAGC
GGAGGCTAGAAGGAGAGAGATGGGTGCGAGAGCGTCAGTATTAAGCGGGGGAGAATTAGATCGCGATGGG
AAAAAATTCGGTTAAGGCCAGGGGGAAAGAAAAAATATAAATTAAAACATATAGTATGGGCAAGCAGGGA
GCTAGAACGATTCGCAGTTAATCCTGGCCTGTTAGAAACATCAGAAGGCTGTAGACAAATACTGGGACAG
CTACAACCATCCCTTCAGACAGGATCAGAAGAACTTAGATCATTATATAATACAGTAGCAACCCTCTATT
GTGTGCATCAAAGGATAGAGATAAAAGACACCAAGGAAGCTTTAGACAAGATAGAGGAAGAGCAAAACAA
AAGTAAGACCACCGCACAGCAAGCGGCCGGCCGCTGATCTTCAGACCTGGAGGAGGAGATATGAGGGACA
ATTGGAGAAGTGAATTATATAAATATAAAGTAGTAAAAATTGAACCATTAGGAGTAGCACCCACCAAGGC
AAAGAGAAGAGTGGTGCAGAGAGAAAAAAGAGCAGTGGGAATAGGAGCTTTGTTCCTTGGGTTCTTGGGA
GCAGCAGGAAGCACTATGGGCGCAGCGTCAATGACGCTGACGGTACAGGCCAGACAATTATTGTCTGGTA
TAGTGCAGCAGCAGAACAATTTGCTGAGGGCTATTGAGGCGCAACAGCATCTGTTGCAACTCACAGTCTG
GGGCATCAAGCAGCTCCAGGCAAGAATCCTGGCTGTGGAAAGATACCTAAAGGATCAACAGCTCCTGGGG
ATTTGGGGTTGCTCTGGAAAACTCATTTGCACCACTGCTGTGCCTTGGAATGCTAGTTGGAGTAATAAAT
CTCTGGAACAGATTTGGAATCACACGACCTGGATGGAGTGGGACAGAGAAATTAACAATTACACAAGCTT
AATACACTCCTTAATTGAAGAATCGCAAAACCAGCAAGAAAAGAATGAACAAGAATTATTGGAATTAGAT
AAATGGGCAAGTTTGTGGAATTGGTTTAACATAACAAATTGGCTGTGGTATATAAAATTATTCATAATGA
TAGTAGGAGGCTTGGTAGGTTTAAGAATAGTTTTTGCTGTACTTTCTATAGTGAATAGAGTTAGGCAGGG
ATATTCACCATTATCGTTTCAGACCCACCTCCCAACCCCGAGGGGACCCGACAGGCCCGAAGGAATAGAA
GAAGAAGGTGGAGAGAGAGACAGAGACAGATCCATTCGATTAGTGAACGGATCTCGACGGTATCGCCTTT
AAAAGAAAAGGGGGGATTGGGGGGTACAGTGCAGGGGAAAGAATAGTAGACATAATAGCAACAGACATAC
AAACTAAAGAATTACAAAAACAAATTACAAAAATTCAAAATTTTCGGGTTTATTACAGGGACAGCAGAGA
TCCAGTTTATCGATGAGTAATTCATACAAAAGGACTCGCCCCTGCCTTGGGGAATCCCAGGGACCGTCGT
TAAACTCCCACTAACGTAGAACCCAGAGATCGCTGCGTTCCCGCCCCCTCACCCGCCCGCTCTCGTCATC
ACTGAGGTGGAGAAGAGCATGCGTGAGGCTCCGGTGCCCGTCAGTGGGCAGAGCGCACATCGCCCACAGT
CCCCGAGAAGTTGGGGGGAGGGGTCGGCAATTGAACCGGTGCCTAGAGAAGGTGGCGCGGGGTAAACTGG
GAAAGTGATGTCGTGTACTGGCTCCGCCTTTTTCCCGAGGGTGGGGGAGAACCGTATATAAGTGCAGTAG
TCGCCGTGAACGTTCTTTTTCGCAACGGGTTTGCCGCCAGAACACAGGTAAGTGCCGTGTGTGGTTCCCG
CGGGCCTGGCCTCTTTACGGGTTATGGCCCTTGCGTGCCTTGAATTACTTCCACGCCCCTGGCTGCAGTA
CGTGATTCTTGATCCCGAGCTTCGGGTTGGAAGTGGGTGGGAGAGTTCGAGGCCTTGCGCTTAAGGAGCC
CCTTCGCCTCGTGCTTGAGTTGAGGCCTGGCTTGGGCGCTGGGGCCGCCGCGTGCGAATCTGGTGGCACC
TTCGCGCCTGTCTCGCTGCTTTCGATAAGTCTCTAGCCATTTAAAATTTTTGATGACCTGCTGCGACGCT
TTTTTTCTGGCAAGATAGTCTTGTAAATGCGGGCCAAGATCTGCACACTGGTATTTCGGTTTTTGGGGCC
GCGGGCGGCGACGGGGCCCGTGCGTCCCAGCGCACATGTTCGGCGAGGCGGGGCCTGCGAGCGCGGCCAC
CGAGAATCGGACGGGGGTAGTCTCAAGCTGGCCGGCCTGCTCTGGTGCCTGGCCTCGCGCCGCCGTGTAT
CGCCCCGCCCTGGGCGGCAAGGCTGGCCCGGTCGGCACCAGTTGCGTGAGCGGAAAGATGGCCGCTTCCC
GGCCCTGCTGCAGGGAGCTCAAAATGGAGGACGCGGCGCTCGGGAGAGCGGGCGGGTGAGTCACCCACAC
AAAGGAAAAGGGCCTTTCCGTCCTCAGCCGTCGCTTCATGTGACTCCACGGAGTACCGGGCGCCGTCCAG
GCACCTCGATTAGTTCTCGAGCTTTTGGAGTACGTCGTCTTTAGGTTGGGGGGAGGGGTTTTATGCGATG
GAGTTTCCCCACACTGAGTGGGTGGAGACTGAAGTTAGGCCAGCTTGGCACTTGATGTAATTCTCCTTGG
AATTTGCCCTTTTTGAGTTTGGATCTTGGTTCATTCTCAAGCCTCAGACAGTGGTTCAAAGTTTTTTTCT
TCCATTTCAGGTGTCGTGAGGATCGCTAGCGCTACCGGACTCAGATCTCGAGCTCAAGCTTCGAATTGGA
TCCACGTGGAATTCGCCACCATGGACTACAAAGACGATGACGACAAGATGAGCCTGCAGTATGGCGCCGA
GGAGACCCCTCTGGCCGGATCCTACGGAGCAGCAGACTCTTTCCCAAAGGATTTTGGCTATGGCGTGGAA
GAGGAGGAGGAGGAGGCAGCAGCAGCAGGAGGAGGAGTGGGAGCCGGCGCCGGCGGCGGCTGTGGCCCAG
GCGGCGCCGACAGCTCCAAGCCAAGGATCCTGCTGATGGGACTGCGGAGATCTGGCAAGTCTAGCATCCA
GAAGGTGGTGTTCCACAAGATGTCTCCCAATGAGACCCTGTTTCTGGAGAGCACAAACAAGATCTACAAG
GACGACATCAGCAACTCCTCTTTCGTGAATTTTCAGATCTGGGACTTCCCTGGCCAGATGGACTTCTTTG
ATCCAACCTTCGATTATGAGATGATCTTTAGGGGCACAGGCGCCCTGATCTACGTGATCGACGCCCAGGA
CGATTATATGGAGGCCCTGACCCGCCTGCACATCACAGTGAGCAAGGCCTACAAGGTGAACCCTGACATG
AATTTCGAGGTGTTTATCCACAAGGTGGATGGCCTGTCCGACGATCACAAGATCGAGACCCAGAGGGACA
TCCACCAGCGCGCCAATGACGATCTGGCCGATGCCGGCCTGGAGAAGCTGCACCTGTCCTTCTACCTGAC
CTCTATCTATGATCACAGCATCTTCGAGGCCTTTTCCAAGGTGGTGCAGAAGCTGATCCCCCAGCTGCCT
ACACTGGAGAACCTGCTGAATATCTTTATCTCTAACAGCGGCATCGAGAAGGCCTTCCTGTTTGACGTGG
TGAGCAAGATCTACATCGCCACCGACAGCTCCCCCGTGGATATGCAGTCCTATGAGCTGTGCTGTGACAT
GATCGACGTGGTCATCGACGTGAGCTGCATCTACGGCCTGAAGGAGGACGGATCCGGATCTGCCTATGAT
AAGGAGAGCATGGCCATCATCAAGCTGAACAATACCACAGTGCTGTACCTGAAGGAGGTGACCAAGTTCC
TGGCCCTGGTGTGCATCCTGCGGGAGGAGTCCTTTGAGAGAAAGGGCCTGATCGACTATAACTTCCACTG
TTTTCGGAAGGCCATCCACGAGGTGTTCGAAGTGGGCGTGACAAGCCACAGATCCTGCGGCCACCAGACC
TCCGCATCATCACTGAAGGCACTGACCCACAACGGCACACCACGAAACGCTATCTAGCCCGGGCTCATCT
AGATAATTCTACCGGGTAGGGGAGGCGCTTTTCCCAAGGCAGTCTGGAGCATGCGCTTTAGCAGCCCCGC
TGGGCACTTGGCGCTACACAAGTGGCCTCTGGCCTCGCACACATTCCACATCCACCGGTAGGCGCCAACC
GGCTCCGTTCTTTGGTGGCCCCTTCGCGCCACCTTCTACTCCTCCCCTAGTCAGGAAGTTCCCCCCCGCC
CCGCAGCTCGCGTCGTGCAGGACGTGACAAATGGAAGTAGCACGTCTCACTAGTCTCGTGCAGATGGACA
GCACCGCTGAGCAATGGAAGCGGGTAGGCCTTTGGGGCAGCGGCCAATAGCAGCTTTGCTCCTTCGCTTT
CTGGGCTCAGAGGCTGGGAAGGGGTGGGTCCGGGGGCGGGCTCAGGGGCGGGCTCAGGGGCGGGGCGGGC
GCCCGAAGGTCCTCCGGAGGCCCGGCATTCTGCACGCTTCAAAAGCGCACGTCTGCCGCGCTGTTCTCCT
CTTCCTCATCTCCGGGCCTTTCGACCTGCAGCCCAAGCTTACCATGACCGAGTACAAGCCCACGGTGCGC
CTCGCCACCCGCGACGACGTCCCCAGGGCCGTACGCACCCTCGCCGCCGCGTTCGCCGACTACCCCGCCA
CGCGCCACACCGTCGATCCGGACCGCCACATCGAGCGGGTCACCGAGCTGCAAGAACTCTTCCTCACGCG
CGTCGGGCTCGACATCGGCAAGGTGTGGGTCGCGGACGACGGCGCCGCGGTGGCGGTCTGGACCACGCCG
GAGAGCGTCGAAGCGGGGGCGGTGTTCGCCGAGATCGGCCCGCGCATGGCCGAGTTGAGCGGTTCCCGGC
TGGCCGCGCAGCAACAGATGGAAGGCCTCCTGGCGCCGCACCGGCCCAAGGAGCCCGCGTGGTTCCTGGC
CACCGTCGGCGTCTCGCCCGACCACCAGGGCAAGGGTCTGGGCAGCGCCGTCGTGCTCCCCGGAGTGGAG
GCGGCCGAGCGCGCCGGGGTGCCCGCCTTCCTGGAGACCTCCGCGCCCCGCAACCTCCCCTTCTACGAGC
GGCTCGGCTTCACCGTCACCGCCGACGTCGAGGTGCCCGAAGGACCGCGCACCTGGTGCATGACCCGCAA
GCCCGGTGCCTGACCGCGTCTGGAACAATCAACCTCTGGATTACAAAATTTGTGAAAGATTGACTGGTAT
TCTTAACTATGTTGCTCCTTTTACGCTATGTGGATACGCTGCTTTAATGCCTTTGTATCATGCTATTGCT
TCCCGTATGGCTTTCATTTTCTCCTCCTTGTATAAATCCTGGTTGCTGTCTCTTTATGAGGAGTTGTGGC
CCGTTGTCAGGCAACGTGGCGTGGTGTGCACTGTGTTTGCTGACGCAACCCCCACTGGTTGGGGCATTGC
CACCACCTGTCAGCTCCTTTCCGGGACTTTCGCTTTCCCCCTCCCTATTGCCACGGCGGAACTCATCGCC
GCCTGCCTTGCCCGCTGCTGGACAGGGGCTCGGCTGTTGGGCACTGACAATTCCGTGGTGTTGTCGGGGA
AGCTGACGTCCTTTCCATGGCTGCTCGCCTGTGTTGCCACCTGGATTCTGCGCGGGACGTCCTTCTGCTA
CGTCCCTTCGGCCCTCAATCCAGCGGACCTTCCTTCCCGCGGCCTGCTGCCGGCTCTGCGGCCTCTTCCG
CGTCTTCGCCTTCGCCCTCAGACGAGTCGGATCTCCCTTTGGGCCGCCTCCCCGCCTGGAATTAATTCTG
CAGTCGAGACCTAGAAAAACATGGAGCAATCACAAGTAGCAATACAGCAGCTACCAATGCTGATTGTGCC
TGGCTAGAAGCACAAGAGGAGGAGGAGGTGGGTTTTCCAGTCACACCTCAGGTACCTTTAAGACCAATGA
CTTACAAGGCAGCTGTAGATCTTAGCCACTTTTTAAAAGAAAAGAGGGGACTGGAAGGGCTAATTCACTC
CCAACGAAGACAAGATATCCTTGATCTGTGGATCTACCACACACAAGGCTACTTCCCTGATTAGCAGAAC
TACACACCAGGGCCAGGGGTCAGATATCCACTGACCTTTGGATGGTGCTACAAGCTAGTACCAGTTGAGC
CAGATAAGGTAGAAGAGGCCAATAAAGGAGAGAACACCAGCTTGTTACACCCTGTGAGCCTGCATGGGAT
GGATGACCCGGAGAGAGAAGTGTTAGAGTGGAGGTTTGACAGCCGCCTAGCATTTCATCACGTGGCCCGA
GAGCTGCATCCGGAGTACTTCAAGAACTGCTGATATCGAGCTTGCTACAAGGGACTTTCCGCTGGGGACT
TTCCAGGGAGGCGTGGCCTGGGCGGGACTGGGGAGTGGCGAGCCCTCAGATCCTGCATATAAGCAGCTGC
TTTTTGCCTGTACTGGGTCTCTCTGGTTAGACCAGATCTGAGCCTGGGAGCTCTCTGGCTAACTAGGGAA
CCCACTGCTTAAGCCTCAATAAAGCTTGCCTTGAGTGCTTCAAGTAGTGTGTGCCCGTCTGTTGTGTGAC
TCTGGTAACTAGAGATCCCTCAGACCCTTTTAGTCAGTGTGGAAAATCTCTAGCAGTAGTAGTTCATGTC
ATCTTATTATTCAGTATTTATAACTTGCAAAGAAATGAATATCAGAGAGTGAGAGGCCTTGACATTGCTA
GCGTTTTACCGTCGACCTCTAGCTAGAGCTTGGCGTAATCATGGTCATAGCTGTTTCCTGTGTGAAATTG
TTATCCGCTCACAATTCCACACAACATACGAGCCGGAAGCATAAAGTGTAAAGCCTGGGGTGCCTAATGA
GTGAGCTAACTCACATTAATTGCGTTGCGCTCACTGCCCGCTTTCCAGTCGGGAAACCTGTCGTGCCAGC
TGCATTAATGAATCGGCCAACGCGCGGGGAGAGGCGGTTTGCGTATTGGGCGCTCTTCCGCTTCCTCGCT
CACTGACTCGCTGCGCTCGGTCGTTCGGCTGCGGCGAGCGGTATCAGCTCACTCAAAGGCGGTAATACGG
TTATCCACAGAATCAGGGGATAACGCAGGAAAGAACATGTGAGCAAAAGGCCAGCAAAAGGCCAGGAACC
GTAAAAAGGCCGCGTTGCTGGCGTTTTTCCATAGGCTCCGCCCCCCTGACGAGCATCACAAAAATCGACG
CTCAAGTCAGAGGTGGCGAAACCCGACAGGACTATAAAGATACCAGGCGTTTCCCCCTGGAAGCTCCCTC
GTGCGCTCTCCTGTTCCGACCCTGCCGCTTACCGGATACCTGTCCGCCTTTCTCCCTTCGGGAAGCGTGG
CGCTTTCTCATAGCTCACGCTGTAGGTATCTCAGTTCGGTGTAGGTCGTTCGCTCCAAGCTGGGCTGTGT
GCACGAACCCCCCGTTCAGCCCGACCGCTGCGCCTTATCCGGTAACTATCGTCTTGAGTCCAACCCGGTA
AGACACGACTTATCGCCACTGGCAGCAGCCACTGGTAACAGGATTAGCAGAGCGAGGTATGTAGGCGGTG
CTACAGAGTTCTTGAAGTGGTGGCCTAACTACGGCTACACTAGAAGAACAGTATTTGGTATCTGCGCTCT
GCTGAAGCCAGTTACCTTCGGAAAAAGAGTTGGTAGCTCTTGATCCGGCAAACAAACCACCGCTGGTAGC
GGTGGTTTTTTTGTTTGCAAGCAGCAGATTACGCGCAGAAAAAAAGGATCTCAAGAAGATCCTTTGATCT
TTTCTACGGGGTCTGACGCTCAGTGGAACGAAAACTCACGTTAAGGGATTTTGGTCATGAGATTATCAAA
AAGGATCTTCACCTAGATCCTTTTAAATTAAAAATGAAGTTTTAAATCAATCTAAAGTATATATGAGTAA
ACTTGGTCTGACAGTTACCAATGCTTAATCAGTGAGGCACCTATCTCAGCGATCTGTCTATTTCGTTCAT
CCATAGTTGCCTGACTCCCCGTCGTGTAGATAACTACGATACGGGAGGGCTTACCATCTGGCCCCAGTGC
TGCAATGATACCGCGAGACCCACGCTCACCGGCTCCAGATTTATCAGCAATAAACCAGCCAGCCGGAAGG
GCCGAGCGCAGAAGTGGTCCTGCAACTTTATCCGCCTCCATCCAGTCTATTAATTGTTGCCGGGAAGCTA
GAGTAAGTAGTTCGCCAGTTAATAGTTTGCGCAACGTTGTTGCCATTGCTACAGGCATCGTGGTGTCACG
CTCGTCGTTTGGTATGGCTTCATTCAGCTCCGGTTCCCAACGATCAAGGCGAGTTACATGATCCCCCATG
TTGTGCAAAAAAGCGGTTAGCTCCTTCGGTCCTCCGATCGTTGTCAGAAGTAAGTTGGCCGCAGTGTTAT
CACTCATGGTTATGGCAGCACTGCATAATTCTCTTACTGTCATGCCATCCGTAAGATGCTTTTCTGTGAC
TGGTGAGTACTCAACCAAGTCATTCTGAGAATAGTGTATGCGGCGACCGAGTTGCTCTTGCCCGGCGTCA
ATACGGGATAATACCGCGCCACATAGCAGAACTTTAAAAGTGCTCATCATTGGAAAACGTTCTTCGGGGC
GAAAACTCTCAAGGATCTTACCGCTGTTGAGATCCAGTTCGATGTAACCCACTCGTGCACCCAACTGATC
TTCAGCATCTTTTACTTTCACCAGCGTTTCTGGGTGAGCAAAAACAGGAAGGCAAAATGCCGCAAAAAAG
GGAATAAGGGCGACACGGAAATGTTGAATACTCATACTCTTCCTTTTTCAATATTATTGAAGCATTTATC
AGGGTTATTGTCTCATGAGCGGATACATATTTGAATGTATTTAGAAAAATAAACAAATAGGGGTTCCGCG
CACATTTCCCCGAAAAGTGCCACCTGACGTCGACGGATCGGGAGATCAACTTGTTTATTGCAGCTTATAA
TGGTTACAAATAAAGCAATAGCATCACAAATTTCACAAATAAAGCATTTTTTTCACTGCATTCTAGTTGT
GGTTTGTCCAAACTCATCAATGTATCTTATCATGTCTGGATCAACTGGATAACTCAAGCTAACCAAAATC
ATCCCAAACTTCCCACCCCATACCCTATTACCACTGCCAATTACCTGTGGTTTCATTTACTCTAAACCTG
TGATTCCTCTGAATTATTTTCATTTTAAAGAAATTGTATTTGTTAAATATGTACTACAAACTTAGTAGT
Features (pLannotate 1.2.2; 26 found; start..end, strand, type, name):
    377..634     +  LTR            5' LTR (truncated): truncated 5' long terminal repeat (LTR) from HIV-1
    681..806     +  misc_feature   HIV-1 Ψ: packaging signal of human immunodeficiency virus type 1
    790..1128    +  CDS            HIV-1 gag (fragment): gag protein from human immunodeficiency virus 1; gag
   1303..1536    +  misc_feature   RRE: The Rev response element (RRE) of HIV-1 allows for Rev-dependent mRNA export from the nucleus to the cytoplasm.
   1913..2013    +  CDS            Rev (fragment): human immunodeficiency virus 1 (HIV-1) Rev protein; rev; enhances nuclear export of unspliced and incompletely spliced viral mRNAs
   2028..2143    +  misc_feature   cPPT/CTS: central polypurine tract and central termination sequence of HIV-1 (lacking the first T)
   2356..2567    +  promoter       EF-1α core promoter: core promoter for human elongation factor EF-1α
   2568..2681    +  intron         EF-1α intron A (fragment): intron upstream of the start codon of human EF-1α
   3307..3510    +  intron         EF-1α intron A: truncated intron upstream of the start codon of human EF-1α
   3525..3567    +  misc_feature   MCS (fragment): multiple cloning site
   3593..3613    +  CDS            3xFLAG (fragment): three tandem FLAG® epitope tags
   3618..4814    +  CDS            RRAGC: RRAGC_HUMAN - Experimental evidence at protein level: Swiss-Prot protein existence level 1. Guanine nucleotide-binding protein that plays a crucial role in the cellular response to amino acid availability through regulation of the mTORC1 signaling cascade (PubMed:20381137, PubMed:27234373, PubMed:24095279). Forms heterodimeric Rag complexes with RRAGA or RRAGB and cycles between an inactive GTP-bound and an active GDP-bound form (PubMed:24095279). In its active form participates in the relocalization of mTORC1 to the lysosomes and its subsequent activation by the GTPase RHEB (PubMed:20381137,
   4844..5343    +  promoter       PGK promoter: mouse phosphoglycerate kinase 1 promoter
   5364..5963    +  CDS            PuroR: puromycin N-acetyltransferase; pac from Streptomyces alboniger; confers resistance to puromycin
   5977..6565    +  misc_feature   WPRE: woodchuck hepatitis virus posttranscriptional regulatory element
   6582..7100    +  CDS            nef (fragment): NEF_HV1BR - Experimental evidence at protein level: Swiss-Prot protein existence level 1. Extracellular Nef protein targets CD4(+) T-lymphocytes for apoptosis by interacting with CXCR4 surface receptors (PubMed:14990729). From Human immunodeficiency virus type 1 group M subtype B (isolate BRU/LAI) (HIV-1).
   7148..7405    +  LTR            5' LTR (truncated): truncated 5' long terminal repeat (LTR) from HIV-1
   7558..7574    -  protein_bind   lac operator: The lac repressor binds to the lac operator to inhibit transcription in E. coli. This inhibition can be relieved by adding lactose or isopropyl-β-D-thiogalactopyranoside (IPTG). lac repressor encoded by lacI
   7582..7612    -  promoter       lac promoter: promoter for the E. coli lac operon
   7627..7648    -  protein_bind   CAP binding site: CAP binding activates transcription in the presence of cAMP. E. coli catabolite activator protein
   7661..7753    -  CDS            lacI (fragment): lac repressor; lacI; The lac repressor binds to the lac operator to inhibit transcription in E. coli. This inhibition can be relieved by adding lactose or isopropyl-β-D-thiogalactopyranoside (IPTG).
   7936..8524    -  rep_origin     ori: high-copy-number ColE1/pMB1/pBR322/pUC origin of replication
   8695..9555    -  CDS            AmpR: β-lactamase; bla; confers resistance to ampicillin, carbenicillin, and related antibiotics
   9556..9660    -  promoter       AmpR promoter: bla
   9708..9842    +  polyA_signal   SV40 poly(A) signal: SV40 polyadenylation signal
  10009..329     +  CDS            nef (fragment) (across the origin): NEF_HV1BR - Experimental evidence at protein level: Swiss-Prot protein existence level 1. Extracellular Nef protein targets CD4(+) T-lymphocytes for apoptosis by interacting with CXCR4 surface receptors (PubMed:14990729). From Human immunodeficiency virus type 1 group M subtype B (isolate BRU/LAI) (HIV-1).
