[The description below was written by a language model from this plasmid's Addgene catalogue record and pLannotate feature annotations shown in this document.]
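Description:
pLVX Flag RagC WT is an HIV-1-based lentiviral transfer plasmid of about 10 kb, built on the pLVX backbone, for expressing human RagC (RRAGC) with an N-terminal Flag epitope in mammalian cells. It is maintained in E. coli through a high-copy ColE1/pUC-type origin and an ampicillin resistance gene. A recombination-reducing strain is listed for growth, as is usual for plasmids carrying repeated LTR sequences.

The viral portion is bounded by two HIV-1 LTR annotations, each preceded by nef-derived sequence. It contains the Ψ packaging signal with a short gag fragment, the Rev response element for Rev-dependent nuclear export of the genomic RNA, and the cPPT/CTS element, which aids nuclear import and transduction. Within this frame, the human EF-1α core promoter and parts of its first intron drive the payload. The payload is a short match to the FLAG tag (annotated as a fragment of 3xFLAG, consistent with a single epitope), followed directly by the full-length wild-type RRAGC coding sequence. Downstream, a mouse PGK promoter independently expresses puromycin N-acetyltransferase so that transduced cells can be selected. A WPRE ahead of the 3′ LTR enhances transcript stability and expression. The cloning sites used for the insert are not recorded.

RagC is a Rag-family GTPase that heterodimerises with RagA or RagB and helps recruit mTORC1 to lysosomes in response to amino acids. The construct is suited to transient or stable expression of tagged RagC for immunoprecipitation, localisation or signalling studies. The "WT" in the name suggests it serves as a wild-type reference for mutant versions, though the record does not describe these.
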