Addgene plasmid #112756: pLVX Flag RagC WT
Purpose: express Flag-RagC
Depositing lab: Roberto Zoncu. Depositing organization: University of California, Berkeley. Publication: A nutrient-induced affinity switch controls mTORC1 activation by its Rag GTPase-Ragulator lysosomal scaffold. Lawrence RE, Cho KF, Rappold R, Thrun A, Tofaute M, Kim DJ, Moldavski O, Hurley JH, Zoncu R. Nat Cell Biol. 2018 Sep;20(9):1052-1063. doi: 10.1038/s41556-018-0148-6. Epub 2018 Jul 30. PubMed 30061680.
Backbone
  Vector backbone: pLVX
  Vector type: Lentiviral
Growth in bacteria
  Bacterial resistance: Ampicillin, 100 μg/mL
  Growth temperature: 37°C
  Growth strain: NEB Stable
  Copy number: Unknown
Gene/Insert
  Gene/Insert name: Flag-RagC
  Species: H. sapiens (human)
  Entrez Gene: RRAGC (a.k.a. GTR2, RAGC, TIB929)
  Tag / fusion protein: Flag (N terminal on insert)
  Cloning method: Restriction Enzyme; 5′ cloning site Unknown (unknown if destroyed); 3′ cloning site Unknown (unknown if destroyed)
Terms and licenses: Academic/Nonprofit Terms; Industry Terms: Not Available to Industry
How to cite: pLVX Flag RagC WT was a gift from Roberto Zoncu (Addgene plasmid # 112756 ; http://n2t.net/addgene:112756 ; RRID:Addgene_112756)
